Addgene plasmid #188247: mRNA-CleanCap-NanoLuc
Purpose: Template plasmid to transcribe mRNA encoding NanoLuc
Depositing lab: Howard Chang. Depositing organization: Stanford University. Publication: Engineering circular RNA for enhanced protein production. Chen R, Wang SK, Belk JA, Amaya L, Li Z, Cardenas A, Abe BT, Chen CK, Wender PA, Chang HY. Nat Biotechnol. 2022 Jul 18. pii: 10.1038/s41587-022-01393-0. doi: 10.1038/s41587-022-01393-0. PubMed 35851375.
Backbone
  Vector backbone: pRC
  Backbone size w/o insert (bp): 5233
  Total vector size (bp): 5836
  Vector type: Mammalian Expression, Luciferase
Growth in bacteria
  Bacterial resistance: Kanamycin, 50 μg/mL
  Growth temperature: 37°C
  Growth strain: DH5alpha
  Copy number: High Copy
Gene/Insert
  Gene/Insert name: NanoLuc
  Species: Synthetic
  Insert size (bp): 603
  Promoter: T7
  Cloning method: Restriction Enzyme; 5′ cloning site BsaI (from mRNA-CleanCap entry vector) (destroyed during cloning); 3′ cloning site BsaI (from mRNA-CleanCap entry vector) (destroyed during cloning)
  Sequencing primers: 5′ GGCCAGTGAATTGTAATACGACTCACTATAAG; 3′ CAGACTTTATTCAAAGACCACGGGG
Terms and licenses: Academic/Nonprofit Terms; Industry Terms: Not Available to Industry
Depositor comments: Please note that this plasmid runs as a dimer (>11kb).
How to cite: mRNA-CleanCap-NanoLuc was a gift from Howard Chang (Addgene plasmid # 188247 ; http://n2t.net/addgene:188247 ; RRID:Addgene_188247)
