[The description below was written by a language model from this plasmid's Addgene catalogue record and pLannotate feature annotations shown in this document.]
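Description:
mRNA-CleanCap-NanoLuc is a 5.8 kb plasmid built on the pRC backbone that serves as a template for in vitro transcription of a linear mRNA encoding NanoLuc luciferase. It is propagated in E. coli through a high-copy ColE1/pUC-type origin and selected with kanamycin via an aph(3')-Ia KanR gene. The depositor notes that the plasmid runs as a dimer of more than 11 kb.

The payload is a synthetic, roughly 600 bp NanoLuc insert that was placed into the mRNA-CleanCap entry vector through BsaI sites, which were destroyed during cloning. In the annotated sequence, a T7 promoter sits upstream of a FLAG epitope tag followed by the human codon-optimized NanoLuc coding region, and a T7 terminator lies downstream. This allows T7 RNA polymerase to produce a defined transcript. The name suggests the transcription start region is designed for co-transcriptional CleanCap capping, although the record does not spell this out.

The T7 unit is nested within mammalian expression elements. A CMV enhancer and a chicken β-actin/rabbit β-globin chimeric intron lie upstream, in a CAG-like arrangement, and a bGH polyadenylation signal lies downstream, which fits the catalogue's classification as a mammalian expression and luciferase vector. On the opposite strand, an SV40 enhancer/early promoter drives a puromycin N-acetyltransferase sequence, followed by a fragment of a bleomycin-binding protein gene and an SV40 poly(A) signal. A lac promoter fragment and lac operator are also present as backbone remnants.

The plasmid comes from work on engineering circular RNAs for improved protein production. The record does not state its exact role there, but a linear NanoLuc mRNA would plausibly serve as a luminescent reporter comparator.
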