Features (pLannotate 1.2.2; 15 found; start..end, strand, type, name):
     66..369     +  enhancer       CMV enhancer: human cytomegalovirus immediate early enhancer
    645..1661    +  intron         chimeric intron: chimera between introns from chicken β-actin and rabbit β-globin
   1731..1747    +  promoter       T7 promoter (fragment): promoter for bacteriophage T7 RNA polymerase
   1846..1869    +  CDS            FLAG: FLAG® epitope tag, followed by an enterokinase cleavage site
   1885..2396    +  CDS            Nluc (fragment): NanoLuc® luciferase human codon-optimized
   2538..2585    +  terminator     T7 terminator: transcription terminator for bacteriophage T7 RNA polymerase
   2599..2823    +  polyA_signal   bGH poly(A) signal: bovine growth hormone polyadenylation signal
   2832..2858    +  promoter       lac promoter (fragment): promoter for the E. coli lac operon
   2866..2882    +  protein_bind   lac operator: The lac repressor binds to the lac operator to inhibit transcription in E. coli. This inhibition can be relieved by adding lactose or isopropyl-β-D-thiogalactopyranoside (IPTG). lac repressor encoded by lacI
   2955..3076    -  polyA_signal   SV40 poly(A) signal: SV40 polyadenylation signal
   3071..3229    -  CDS            ble (fragment): BLE_KLEPN - Experimental evidence at protein level: Swiss-Prot protein existence level 1. Binding protein with a strong affinity to the bleomycin family of antibiotics. Binds to CL990; an antimitotic-antibiotic compound. From Klebsiella pneumoniae.
   3236..3835    -  CDS            PuroR (fragment): puromycin N-acetyltransferase; pac from Streptomyces; confers resistance to puromycin
   3846..4174    -  promoter       SV40 promoter: SV40 enhancer and early promoter
   4208..5023    -  CDS            KanR: aminoglycoside phosphotransferase; aph(3')-Ia; confers resistance to kanamycin in bacteria or G418 (Geneticin®) in eukaryotes
   5248..5836    +  rep_origin     ori: high-copy-number ColE1/pMB1/pBR322/pUC origin of replication
>Addgene plasmid #188247 | mRNA-CleanCap-NanoLuc | addgene full sequence | sequence record 371634 | Addgene NGS Result
CCTGCAGGTTATTAATAGTAATCAATTACGGGGTCATTAGTTCATAGCCCATATATGGAGTTCCGCGTTA
CATAACTTACGGTAAATGGCCCGCCTGGCTGACCGCCCAACGACCCCCGCCCATTGACGTCAATAATGAC
GTATGTTCCCATAGTAACGCCAATAGGGACTTTCCATTGACGTCAATGGGTGGAGTATTTACGGTAAACT
GCCCACTTGGCAGTACATCAAGTGTATCATATGCCAAGTACGCCCCCTATTGACGTCAATGACGGTAAAT
GGCCCGCCTGGCATTATGCCCAGTACATGACCTTATGGGACTTTCCTACTTGGCAGTACATCTACGTATT
AGTCATCGCTATTACCATGGTCGAGGTGAGCCCCACGTTCTGCTTCACTCTCCCCATCTCCCCCCCCTCC
CCACCCCCAATTTTGTATTTATTTATTTTTTAATTATTTTGTGCAGCGATGGGGGCGGGGGGGGGGGGGG
SGCGCCRGGGGGGGGGGGGGGGGGGGGGGGGGGGGGGGGGGSGRGGSGGRGRGGKGCGGCGGCAGCCAAT
CAGAGCGGCGCGCTCCGAAAGTTTCCTTTTATGGCGAGGCGGCGGCGGCGGCGGCCCTATAAAAAGCGAA
GCGCGCGGCGGGCGGGAGTCGCTGCGCGCTGCCTTCGCCCCGTGCCCCGCTCCGCCGCCGCCTCGCGCCG
CCCGCCCCGGCTCTGACTGACCGCGTTACTCCCACAGGTGAGCGGGCGGGACGGCCCTTCTCCTCCGGGC
TGTAATTAGCGCTTGGTTTAATGACGGCTTGTTTCTTTTCTGTGGCTGCGTGAAAGCCTTGAGGGGCTCC
GGGAGGGCCCTTTGTGCGGGGGGAGCGGCTCGGGGGGTGCGTGCGTGTGTGTGTGCGTGGGGAGCGCCGC
GTGCGGCTCCGCGCTGCCCGGCGGCTGTGAGCGCTGCGGGCGCGGCGCGGGGCTTTGTGCGCTCCGCAGT
GTGCGCGAGGGGAGCGCGGCCGGGGGCGGTGCCCCGCGGTGCGGGGGGGGCTGCGAGGGGAACAAAGGCT
GCGTGCGGGGTGTGTGCGTGGGGGGGTGAGCAGGGGGTGTGGGCGCGTCGGTCGGGCTGCAACCCCCCCT
GCACCCCCCTCCCCGAGTTGCTGAGCACGGCCCGGCTTCGGGTGCGGGGCTCCGTACGGGGCGTGGCGCG
GGGCTCGCCGTGCCGGGCGGGGGGTGGCGGCAGGTGGGGGTGCCGGGCGGGGCGGGGCCGCCTCGGGCCG
GGGRGGGCTCGGGGGRGGGGCGCGGCGGCCCCCGGAGCGCCGGCGGCTGTCGAGGCGCGGCGAGCCGCAG
CCATTGCCTTTTATGGTAATCGTGCGAGAGGGCGCAGGGACTTCCTTTGTCCCAAATCTGTGCGGAGCCG
AAATCTGGGAGGCGCCGCCGCACCCCCTCTAGCGGGCGCGGGGCGAAGCGGTGCGGCGCCGGCAGGAAGG
AAATGGGCGGGGAGGGCCTTCGTGCGTCGCCGCGCCGCCGTCCCCTTCTCCCTCTCCAGCCTCGGGGCTG
TCCGCGGGGGGACGGCTGCCTTCGGGGGGGACGGGGCAGGGCGGGGTTCGGCTTCTGGCGTGTGACCGGC
GGCTCTAGAGCCTCTGCTAACCATGTTCATGCCTTCTTCTTTTTCCTACAGCTCCTGGGCAACGTGCTGG
TTATTGTGCTGTCTCATCATTTTGGCAAAGCGGCCGCGGCCAGTGAATTGTAATACGACTCACTATAAGG
AAATAAGAGAGAAAAGAAGAGTAAGAAGAAATATAAGAGCCACCATGGGATCCGACTATAAGGACCACGA
CGGAGACTACAAGGATCATGATATTGATTACAAGGACGACGATGACAAGGGAGGAGGAGGAAGCGTCTTC
ACACTCGAAGATTTCGTTGGGGACTGGCGACAGACAGCCGGCTACAACCTGGACCAAGTCCTTGAACAGG
GAGGTGTGTCCAGTTTGTTTCAGAATCTCGGGGTGTCCGTAACTCCGATCCAAAGGATTGTCCTGAGCGG
TGAAAATGGGCTGAAGATCGACATCCATGTCATCATCCCGTATGAAGGTCTGAGCGGCGACCAAATGGGC
CAGATCGAAAAAATTTTTAAGGTGGTGTACCCTGTGGATGATCATCACTTTAAGGTGATCCTGCACTATG
GCACACTGGTAATCGACGGGGTTACGCCGAACATGATCGACTATTTCGGACGGCCGTATGAAGGCATCGC
CGTGTTCGACGGCAAAAAGATCACTGTAACAGGGACCCTGTGGAACGGCAACAAAATTATCGACGAGCGC
CTGATCAACCCCGACGGCTCCCTGCTGTTCCGAGTAACCATCAACGGAGTGACCGGCTGGCGGCTGTGCG
AACGCATTCTGGCGTAGTAATGAGCTGGAGCCTCGGTGGCCATGCTTCTTGCCCCTTGGGCCTCCCCCCA
GCCCCCCCTCCCCTTCCTGCACCCGTACCCCCGTGGTCTTTGAATAAAGTCTGAAAAAAAAAAAAAAAAA
AAAAAAAAAGCGGCCGCCTAGCATAACCCCTTGGGGCCTCTAAACGGGTCTTGAGGGGTTTTTTGGCTAG
CGGCCGGCCTGTGCCTTCTAGTTGCCAGCCATCTGTTGTTTGCCCCTCCCCCGTGCCTTCCTTGACCCTG
GAAGGTGCCACTCCCACTGTCCTTTCCTAATAAAATGAGGAAATTGCATCGCATTGTCTGAGTAGGTGTC
ATTCTATTCTGGGGGGTGGGGTGGGGCAGGACAGCAAGGGGGAGGATTGGGAAGACAATAGCAGGCATGC
TGGGGATGCGGTGGGCTCTATGGCGGCGCGCCACTTTATGCTTCCGGCTCGTATGTTGTGTGGAATTGTG
AGCGGATAACAATTTCACACAGGAAACAGCTATGACCATGATTACGCCAAGCTCTAGCTAGAGGTCGACG
GTATACAGACATGATAAGATACATTGATGAGTTTGGACAAACCACAACTAGAATGCAGTGAAAAAAATGC
TTTATTTGTGAAATTTGTGATGCTATTGCTTTATTTGTAACCATTATAAGCTGCAATAAACAAGTTGGGG
TGGGCGAAGAACTCCAGCATGAGATCCCCGCGCTGGAGGATCATCCAGCCGGCGTCCCGGAAAACGATTC
CGAAGCCCAACCTTTCATAGAAGGCGGCGGTGGAATCGAAATCTCGTGATGGCAGGTTGGGCGTCGCTTG
GTCGGTCATTTCGAATCAGGCACCGGGCTTGCGGGTCATGCACCAGGTGCGCGGTCCTTCGGGCACCTCG
ACGTCGGCGGTGACGGTGAAGCCGAGCCGCTCGTAGAAGGGGAGGTTGCGGGGCGCGGAGGTTTCCAGGA
AGGCGGGCACCCCGGCGCGCTCGGCCGCCTCCACTCCGGGGAGCACGACGGCGCTGCCCAGACCCTTGCC
CTGGTGGTCGGGCGACACGCCGACGGTGGCCAGGAACCACGCGGGCTCCTTGGGCCGGTGCGGCGCCAGG
AGGCCTTCCATCTGTTGCTGCGCGGCCAGCCGGGAACCGCTCAACTCGGCCATGCGCGGGCCGATCTCGG
CGAACACCGCCCCCGCTTCGACGCTCTCCGGCGTGGTCCAGACCGCCACCGCGGCGCCGTCGTCCGCGAC
CCACACCTTGCCGATGTCGAGCCCGACGCGCGTGAGGAAGAGTTCTTGCAGCTCGGTGACCCGCTCGATG
TGGCGGTCCGGATCGACGGTGTGGCGCGTGGCGGGGTAGTCGGCGAACGCGGCGGCGAGGGTGCGTACGG
CCCTGGGGACGTCGTCGCGGGTGGCGAGGCGCACCGTGGGCTTGTACTCGGTCATGCGGGAGCTTTTTGC
AAAAGCCTAGGCCTCCAAAAAAGCCTCCTCACTACTTCTGGAATAGCTCAGAGGCAGAGGCGGCCTCGGC
CTCTGCATAAATAAAAAAAATTAGTCAGCCATGGGGCGGAGAATGGGCGGAACTGGGCGGAGTTAGGGGC
GGGATGGGCGGAGTTAGGGGCGGGACTATGGTTGCTGACTAATTGAGATGCATGCTTTGCATACTTCTGC
CTGCTGGGGAGCCTGGGGACTTTCCACACCTGGTTGCTGACTAATTGAGATGCATGCTTTGCATACTTCT
GCCTGCTGGGGAGCCTGGGGACTTTCCACACCCTAACTGACACAGAGCTCGTGTTACAACCAATTAACCA
ATTCTGATTAGAAAAACTCATCGAGCATCAAATGAAACTGCAATTTATTCATATCAGGATTATCAATACC
ATATTTTTGAAAAAGCCGTTTCTGTAATGAAGGAGAAAACTCACCGAGGCAGTTCCATAGGATGGCAAGA
TCCTGGTATCGGTCTGCGATTCCGACTCGTCCAACATCAATACAACCTATTAATTTCCCCTCGTCAAAAA
TAAGGTTATCAAGTGAGAAATCACCATGAGTGACGACTGAATCCGGTGAGAATGGCAAAAGCTTATGCAT
TTCTTTCCAGACTTGTTCAACAGGCCAGCCATTACGCTCGTCATCAAAATCACTCGCATCAACCAAACCG
TTATTCATTCGTGATTGCGCCTGAGCGAGGCGAAATACGCGATCGCTGTTAAAAGGACAATTACAAACAG
GAATCGAATGCAACCGGCGCAGGAACACTGCCAGCGCATCAACAATATTTTCACCTGAATCAGGATATTC
TTCTAATACCTGGAATGCTGTTTTCCCGGGGATCGCAGTGGTGAGTAACCATGCATCATCAGGAGTACGG
ATAAAATGCTTGATGGTCGGAAGAGGCATAAATTCCGTCAGCCAGTTTAGTCTGACCATCTCATCTGTAA
CATCATTGGCAACGCTACCTTTGCCATGTTTCAGAAACAACTCTGGCGCATCGGGCTTCCCATACAATCG
ATAGATTGTCGCACCTGATTGCCCGACATTATCGCGAGCCCATTTATACCCATATAAATCAGCATCCATG
TTGGAATTTAATCGCGGCCTGGAGCAAGACGTTTCCCGTTGAATATGGCTCATAACACCCCTTGTATTAC
TGTTTATGTAAGCAGACAGTTTTATTGTTCATGATGATATATTTTTATCTTGTGCAATGTAACATCAGAG
ATTTTGAGACACAACGTGGCTTTGTTGAATAAATCGAACTTTTGCTGAGTTGAAGGATCAGTCATGACCA
AAATCCCTTAACGTGAGTTTTCGTTCCACTGAGCGTCAGACCCCGTAGAAAAGATCAAAGGATCTTCTTG
AGATCCTTTTTTTCTGCGCGTAATCTGCTGCTTGCAAACAAAAAAACCACCGCTACCAGCGGTGGTTTGT
TTGCCGGATCAAGAGCTACCAACTCTTTTTCCGAAGGTAACTGGCTTCAGCAGAGCGCAGATACCAAATA
CTGTTCTTCTAGTGTAGCCGTAGTTAGGCCACCACTTCAAGAACTCTGTAGCACCGCCTACATACCTCGC
TCTGCTAATCCTGTTACCAGTGGCTGCTGCCAGTGGCGATAAGTCGTGTCTTACCGGGTTGGACTCAAGA
CGATAGTTACCGGATAAGGCGCAGCGGTCGGGCTGAACGGGGGGTTCGTGCACACAGCCCAGCTTGGAGC
GAACGACCTACACCGAACTGAGATACCTACAGCGTGAGCTATGAGAAAGCGCCACGCTTCCCGAAGGGAG
AAAGGCGGACAGGTATCCGGTAAGCGGCAGGGTCGGAACAGGAGAGCGCACGAGGGAGCTTCCAGGGGGA
AACGCCTGGTATCTTTATAGTCCTGTCGGGTTTCGCCACCTCTGACTTGAGCGTCGATTTTTGTGATGCT
CGTCAGGGGGGCGGAGCCTATGGAAA
